Addgene plasmid #152284: pGBW-m4134531
Purpose: Mammalian expression plasmid for SARS-CoV-2 ORF3a protein
Depositing lab: Ginkgo Bioworks & Benjie Chen. Depositing organization: Ginkgo Bioworks.
Backbone
  Vector backbone: pTwist_CMV_6
  Backbone size w/o insert (bp): 4180
  Vector type: Mammalian Expression
Growth in bacteria
  Bacterial resistance: Ampicillin, 100 μg/mL
  Growth temperature: 37°C
  Growth strain: DH5alpha
  Copy number: High Copy
Gene/Insert
  Gene/Insert name: SARS-CoV-2 ORF3a protein
  Species: Severe acute respiratory syndrome coronavirus 2
  Insert size (bp): 821
  Mutation: wt
  Entrez Gene: ORF3a (a.k.a. GU280_gp03)
  Promoter: CMV
  Tag / fusion protein: Cleavable TEV;S-tag (C terminal on backbone)
  Cloning method: Unknown
Resource information
  A portion of this plasmid was derived from a plasmid made by: GinkgoBioworks
Depositor comments: NCBI reference sequence: YP_009724391.1
How to cite: pGBW-m4134531 was a gift from Ginkgo Bioworks & Benjie Chen (Addgene plasmid # 152284 ; http://n2t.net/addgene:152284 ; RRID:Addgene_152284)
