[The description below was written by a language model from this plasmid's Addgene catalogue record and pLannotate feature annotations shown in this document.]
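Description:
pGBW-m4134531 is a mammalian expression plasmid built on the pTwist_CMV_6 backbone for producing the wild-type ORF3a protein of SARS-CoV-2 in transfected cells. It is propagated in E. coli through a high-copy ColE1/pUC-type origin and selected with ampicillin via a full-length β-lactamase (AmpR) gene. The sequenced record is about 5.1 kb, consistent with the stated backbone plus an insert of roughly 0.8 kb. No mammalian selection marker is annotated, so the plasmid appears suited to transient expression.

The expression cassette begins with the human cytomegalovirus immediate-early enhancer and promoter, annotated as the enhancer plus core promoter fragments, driving the ORF3a coding sequence, which the annotation matches to the Swiss-Prot entry for the SARS-CoV-2 protein. ORF3a is described as a viroporin that forms homotetrameric ion channels at endosomes and lysosomes, contributes to virion egress through lysosomal trafficking, and interferes with autophagosome–lysosome fusion. According to the catalogue fields, the backbone supplies a C-terminal S-tag preceded by a TEV protease cleavage site, allowing detection or affinity capture followed by tag removal; these elements are not individually called in the feature table, though there is unannotated sequence between the end of the ORF3a match and the downstream SV40 polyadenylation signal. The cassette and the bacterial portion are flanked by transcriptional isolation elements: T7 and rrnG terminators, 5' and 3' β-globin insulator segments, and a synthetic poly(A) signal upstream of the enhancer, which limit read-through between modules. The construct is intended for expressing tagged ORF3a in mammalian cells; the record does not specify particular downstream applications.
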