Features (pLannotate 1.2.2; 17 found; start..end, strand, type, name):
      1..304     +  enhancer       CMV enhancer: human cytomegalovirus immediate early enhancer
    377..394     -  promoter       CMV promoter (fragment): human cytomegalovirus (CMV) immediate early promoter
    457..508     +  promoter       CMVd2 promoter: truncated human cytomegalovirus (CMV) immediate early promoter that yields moderately reduced expression relative to the full-length promoter
    583..1407    +  CDS            AP3A_SARS2: Experimental evidence at protein level: Swiss-Prot protein existence level 1. Plays a role in virus egress via lysosomal trafficking (PubMed:33157038, PubMed:33422265). Forms homotetrameric ion channels (viroporin) localized at endosomes and lysosomes, that may induce deacidification of lysosomes thereby allowing safe virion egress through lysosomal trafficking (By similarity) (PubMed:33157038, PubMed:33422265). Also blocks formation of autolysosomes through binding and sequestering host TMUB1/HOPS on late endosomes. This prevents fusion of autophagosomes with lysosomes, disrupting autophagy a
   1526..1647    -  polyA_signal   SV40 poly(A) signal: SV40 polyadenylation signal
   1670..1739    -  CDS            large T antigen (fragment): large T antigen from SV40 (simian virus 40)
   1762..1808    +  terminator     T7 terminator: transcription terminator for bacteriophage T7 RNA polymerase
   1838..1974    +  terminator     rrnG terminator: transcription terminator from the E. coli ribosomal RNA rrnG operon (Albrechtsen et al., 1991)
   2019..2090    +  misc_feature   3' β-globin insulator: insulator downstream of the human β-globin locus (Farrell et al., 2002)
   2316..2904    -  rep_origin     ori: high-copy-number ColE1/pMB1/pBR322/pUC origin of replication
   3076..3140    -  CDS            bla(M) (fragment): β-lactamase lacking the signal sequence; bla(M); allows cytosolic expression of β-lactamase
   3650..4510    +  CDS            AmpR: β-lactamase; bla; confers resistance to ampicillin, carbenicillin, and related antibiotics
   4523..4659    +  terminator     rrnG terminator: transcription terminator from the E. coli ribosomal RNA rrnG operon (Albrechtsen et al., 1991)
   4811..4882    +  misc_feature   5' β-globin insulator: insulator upstream of the human β-globin locus (Farrell et al., 2002)
   4887..4933    -  terminator     T7 terminator: transcription terminator for bacteriophage T7 RNA polymerase
   4951..4999    -  polyA_signal   poly(A) signal: synthetic polyadenylation signal
   5030..5079    +  enhancer       CMV enhancer (fragment): human cytomegalovirus immediate early enhancer
>Addgene plasmid #152284 | pGBW-m4134531 | addgene full sequence | sequence record 311980 | Addgene NGS Result
CGTTACATAACTTACGGTAAATGGCCCGCCTGGCTGACCGCCCAACGACCCCCGCCCATTGACGTCAATA
ATGACGTATGTTCCCATAGTAACGCCAATAGGGACTTTCCATTGACGTCAATGGGTGGAGTATTTACGGT
AAACTGCCCACTTGGCAGTACATCAAGTGTATCATATGCCAAGTACGCCCCCTATTGACGTCAATGACGG
TAAATGGCCCGCCTGGCATTATGCCCAGTACATGACCTTATGGGACTTTCCTACTTGGCAGTACATCTAC
GTATTAGTCATCGCTATTACCATGCTGATGCGGTTTTGGCAGTACATCAATGGGCGTGGATAGCGGTTTG
ACTCACGGGGATTTCCAAGTCTCCACCCCATTGACGTCAATGGGAGTTTGTTTTGGCACCAAAATCAACG
GGACTTTCCAAAATGTCGTAACAACTCCGCCCCATTGACGCAAATGGGCGGTAGGCGTGTACGGTGGGAG
GTCTATATAAGCAGAGCTGGTTTAGTGAACCGTCAGATCAGATCTTTGTCGATCCTACCATCCACTCGAC
ACACCCGCCAGCGGCCGCCACCATGGATCTGTTTATGCGTATATTCACCATCGGCACGGTTACATTGAAG
CAAGGGGAAATTAAAGACGCAACTCCCAGTGACTTCGTACGGGCGACCGCTACAATTCCGATCCAGGCCA
GCCTCCCTTTTGGATGGCTTATCGTCGGCGTGGCCCTACTGGCTGTGTTTCAGTCGGCATCAAAGATAAT
CACTCTGAAAAAGCGATGGCAGTTAGCCCTTAGCAAAGGTGTGCACTTCGTATGCAATTTGCTGCTCCTG
TTCGTCACCGTTTATTCCCATCTGCTCCTGGTGGCTGCCGGATTGGAGGCACCATTTTTATACCTATACG
CCCTCGTGTATTTTCTGCAATCTATTAACTTCGTCCGCATTATCATGAGACTCTGGCTCTGTTGGAAGTG
CAGGTCTAAAAATCCCTTGTTATATGATGCCAACTACTTCCTGTGTTGGCACACTAACTGCTATGACTAC
TGTATTCCATACAATTCAGTTACCTCCAGTATAGTGATCACATCTGGGGATGGTACGACTTCGCCTATTT
CCGAGCATGACTATCAGATCGGCGGGTACACAGAAAAGTGGGAGAGCGGAGTCAAGGATTGCGTGGTGCT
TCACTCCTATTTCACCAGTGACTACTACCAGCTTTATAGCACACAACTTTCAACAGACACCGGCGTGGAG
CATGTGACTTTTTTCATTTATAATAAAATCGTTGATGAACCGGAGGAACACGTTCAGATACACACTATCG
ACGGCAGCTCTGGTGTCGTCAACCCTGTTATGGAGCCCATTTACGATGAACCAACGACCACAACATCTGT
ACCTCTGGAAAACCTTTACTTTCAGTCGAAAGAAACCGCGGCAGCTAAGTTCGAGAGGCAGCACATGGAC
AGTTAAGCTAGCTTGACTGACTGAGATACAGCGTACCTTCAGCTCACAGACATGATAAGATACATTGATG
AGTTTGGACAAACCACAACTAGAATGCAGTGAAAAAAATGCTTTATTTGTGAAATTTGTGATGCTATTGC
TTTATTTGTAACCATTATAAGCTGCAATAAACAAGTTAACAACAACAATTGCATTCATTTTATGTTTCAG
GTTCAGGGGGAGGTGTGGGAGGTTTTTTAAAGCAAGTAAAACCTCTACAAATGTGGTATTGGCCCATCTC
TATCGGTATCGTAGCATAACCCCTTGGGGCCTCTAAACGGGTCTTGAGGGGTTTTTTGTGCCCCTCGGGC
CGGATTGCTATCTACCGGCATTGGCGCAGAAAAAAATGCCTGATGCGACGCTGCGCGTCTTATACTCCCA
CATATGCCAGATTCAGCAACGGATACGGCTTCCCCAACTTGCCCACTTCCATACGTGTCCTCCTTACCAG
AAATTTATCCTTAAGGTCGTCAGCTATCCTGCAGGCGATCTCTCGATTTCGATCAAGACATTCCTTTAAT
GGTCTTTTCTGGACACCACTAGGGGTCAGAAGTAGTTCATCAAACTTTCTTCCCTCCCTAATCTCATTGG
TTACCTTGGGCTATCGAAACTTAATTAACCAGTCAAGTCAGCTACTTGGCGAGATCGACTTGTCTGGGTT
TCGACTACGCTCAGAATTGCGTCAGTCAAGTTCGATCTGGTCCTTGCTATTGCACCCGTTCTCCGATTAC
GAGTTTCATTTAAATCATGTGAGCAAAAGGCCAGCAAAAGGCCAGGAACCGTAAAAAGGCCGCGTTGCTG
GCGTTTTTCCATAGGCTCCGCCCCCCTGACGAGCATCACAAAAATCGACGCTCAAGTCAGAGGTGGCGAA
ACCCGACAGGACTATAAAGATACCAGGCGTTTCCCCCTGGAAGCTCCCTCGTGCGCTCTCCTGTTCCGAC
CCTGCCGCTTACCGGATACCTGTCCGCCTTTCTCCCTTCGGGAAGCGTGGCGCTTTCTCATAGCTCACGC
TGTAGGTATCTCAGTTCGGTGTAGGTCGTTCGCTCCAAGCTGGGCTGTGTGCACGAACCCCCCGTTCAGC
CCGACCGCTGCGCCTTATCCGGTAACTATCGTCTTGAGTCCAACCCGGTAAGACACGACTTATCGCCACT
GGCAGCAGCCACTGGTAACAGGATTAGCAGAGCGAGGTATGTAGGCGGTGCTACAGAGTTCTTGAAGTGG
TGGCCTAACTACGGCTACACTAGAAGAACAGTATTTGGTATCTGCGCTCTGCTGAAGCCAGTTACCTTCG
GAAAAAGAGTTGGTAGCTCTTGATCCGGCAAACAAACCACCGCTGGTAGCGGTGGTTTTTTTGTTTGCAA
GCAGCAGATTACGCGCAGAAAAAAAGGATCTCAAGAAGATCCTTTGATCTTTTCTACGGGGTCTGACGCT
CAGTGGAACGAAAACTCACGTTAAGGGATTTTGGTCATGAGATTATCAAAAAGGATCTTCACCTAGATCC
TTTTAAATTAAAAATGAAGTTTTAAATCAATCTAAAGTATATATGAGTAAACTTGGTCTGACAGTTACCA
ATGCTTAATCAGTGAGGCACCTATCTCAGCGATCTGTCTATTTCGTTCATCCATAGTTGCATTTAAATTT
CCGAACTCTCCAAGGCCCTCGTCGGAAAATCTTCAAACCTTTCGTCCGATCCATCTTGCAGGCTACCTCT
CGAACGAACTATCGCAAGTCTCTTGGCCGGCCTTGCGCCTTGGCTATTGCTTGGCAGCGCCTATCGCCAG
GTATTACTCCAATCCCGAATATCCGAGATCGGGATCACCCGAGAGAAGTTCAACCTACATCCTCAATCCC
GATCTATCCGAGATCCGAGGAATATCGAAATCGGGGCGCGCCTGGTGTACCGAGAACGATCCTCTCAGTG
CGAGTCTCGACGATCCATATCGTTGCTTGGCAGTCAGCCAGTCGGAATCCAGCTTGGGACCCAGGAAGTC
CAATCGTCAGATATTGTACTCAAGCCTGGTCACGGCAGCGTACCGATCTGTTTAAACCTAGATATTGATA
GTCTGATCGGTCAACGTATAATCGAGTCCTAGCTTTTGCAAACATCTATCAAGAGACAGGATCAGCAGGA
GGCTTTCGCATGAGTATTCAACATTTCCGTGTCGCCCTTATTCCCTTTTTTGCGGCATTTTGCCTTCCTG
TTTTTGCTCACCCAGAAACGCTGGTGAAAGTAAAAGATGCTGAAGATCAGTTGGGTGCGCGAGTGGGTTA
CATCGAACTGGATCTCAACAGCGGTAAGATCCTTGAGAGTTTTCGCCCCGAAGAACGCTTTCCAATGATG
AGCACTTTTAAAGTTCTGCTATGTGGCGCGGTATTATCCCGTATTGACGCCGGGCAAGAGCAACTCGGTC
GCCGCATACACTATTCTCAGAATGACTTGGTTGAGTATTCACCAGTCACAGAAAAGCATCTTACGGATGG
CATGACAGTAAGAGAATTATGCAGTGCTGCCATAACCATGAGTGATAACACTGCGGCCAACTTACTTCTG
ACAACGATTGGAGGACCGAAGGAGCTAACCGCTTTTTTGCACAACATGGGGGATCATGTAACTCGCCTTG
ATCGTTGGGAACCGGAGCTGAATGAAGCCATACCAAACGACGAGCGTGACACCACGATGCCTGTAGCAAT
GGCAACAACCTTGCGTAAACTATTAACTGGCGAACTACTTACTCTAGCTTCCCGGCAACAGTTGATAGAC
TGGATGGAGGCGGATAAAGTTGCAGGACCACTTCTGCGCTCGGCCCTTCCGGCTGGCTGGTTTATTGCTG
ATAAATCTGGAGCCGGTGAGCGTGGGTCTCGCGGTATCATTGCAGCACTGGGGCCAGATGGTAAGCCCTC
CCGTATCGTAGTTATCTACACGACGGGGAGTCAGGCAACTATGGATGAACGAAATAGACAGATCGCTGAG
ATAGGTGCCTCACTGATTAAGCATTGGTAACCGATTCTAGGTGCATTGGCGCAGAAAAAAATGCCTGATG
CGACGCTGCGCGTCTTATACTCCCACATATGCCAGATTCAGCAACGGATACGGCTTCCCCAACTTGCCCA
CTTCCATACGTGTCCTCCTTACCAGAAATTTATCCTTAAGATCCCGAATCGTTTAAACTCGACTCTGGCT
CTATCGAATCTCCGTCGTTTCGAGCTTACGCGAACAGCCGTGGCGCTCATTTGCTCGTCGGGCATCGAAT
CTCGTCAGCTATCGTCAGCTTACCTTTTTGGCAGCGATCGCGGCTCCCGACATCTTGGACCATTAGCTCC
ACAGGTATCTTCTTCCCTCTAGTGGTCATAACAGCAGCTTCAGCTACCTCTCAATTCAAAAAACCCCTCA
AGACCCGTTTAGAGGCCCCAAGGGGTTATGCTATCAATCGTTGCGTTACACACACAAAAAACCAACACAC
ATCCATCTTCGATGGATAGCGATTTTATTATCTAACTGCTGATCGAGTGTAGCCAGATCTAGTAATCAAT
TACGGGGTCATTAGTTCATAGCCCATATATGGAGTTCCG
